>Addgene plasmid #36273 | pEH-4 | depositor full sequence | sequence record 45415 | pEH-4 sequence 6685 bps
GCAAACTATTAACTGGCGAACTACTTACTCTAGCTTCCCGGCAACAATTAATAGACTGGATGGAGGCGGA
TAAAGTTGCAGGACCACTTCTGCGCTCGGCCCTTCCGGCTGGCTGGTTTATTGCTGATAAATCTGGAGCC
GGTGAGCGTGGGTCTCGCGGTATCATTGCAGCACTGGGGCCAGATGGTAAGCCCTCCCGTATCGTAGTTA
TCTACACGACGGGGAGTCAGGCAACTATGGATGAACGAAATAGACAGATCGCTGAGATAGGTGCCTCACT
GATTAAGCATTGGTAACTGTCAGACCAAGTTTACTCATATATACTTTAGATTGATT
[125 nt withheld, positions 337-461]
C
[141 nt withheld, positions 463-603]
CCTTTGACGTTGGAGTCCACGTTCTTTAATAGTGGACTCTTGTTCCAAACTTGAACAACACTCAACCCTA
TCTCGGGCTATTCTTTTGATTTATAAGGGATTTTGCCGATTTCGGCCTATTGGTTAAAAAATGAGCTGAT
TTAACAAAAATTTAACGCGAATTTTAACAAAATATTAACGTTTACAATTTAAAAGGATCTAGGTGAAGAT
CCTTTTTGATAATCTCATGACCAAAATCCCTTAACGTGAGTTTTCGTTCCACTGAGCGTCAGACCCCGTA
GAAAAGATCAAAGGATCTTCTTGAGATCCTTTTTTTCTGCGCGTAATCTGCTGCTTGCAAACAAAAAAAC
CACCGCTACCAGCGGTGGTTTGTTTGCCGGATCAAGAGCTACCAACTCTTTTTCCGAAGGTAACTGGCTT
CAGCAGAGCGCAGATACCAAATACTGTCCTTCTAGTGTAGCCGTAGTTAGGCCACCACTTCAAGAACTCT
GTAGCACCGCCTACATACCTCGCTCTGCTAATCCTGTTACCAGTCAGGCATTTGAGAAGCACACGGTCAC
ACTGCTTCCGGTAGTCAATAAACCGGTAAACCAGCAATAGACATAAGCGGCTATTTAACGACCCTGCCCT
GAACCGACGACCGGGTCGAATTTGCTTTCGAATTTCTGCCATTCATCCGCTTATTATCACTTATTCAGGC
GTAGCACCAGGCGTTTAAGGGCACCAATAACTGCCTTAAAAAAATTACGCCCCGCCCTGCCACTCATCGC
AGTACTGTTGTAATTCATTAAGCATTCTGCCGACATGGAAGCCATCACAGACGGCATGATGAACCTGAAT
CGCCAGCGGCATCAGCACCTTGTCGCCTTGCGTATAATATTTGCCCATGGTGAAAACGGGGGCGAAGAAG
TTGTCCATATTGGCCACGTTTAAATCAAAACTGGTGAAACTCACCCAGGGATTGGCTGAGACGAAAAACA
TATTCTCAATAAACCCTTTAGGGAAATAGGCCAGGTTTTCACCGTAACACGCCACATCTTGCGAATATAT
GTGTAGAAACTGCCGGAAATCGTCGTGGTATTCACTCCAGAGCGATGAAAACGTTTCAGTTTGCTCATGG
AAAACGGTGTAACAAGGGTGAACACTATCCCATATCACCAGCTCACCGTCTTTCATTGCCATACGGAATT
CCGGATGAGCATTCATCAGGCGGGCAAGAATGTGAATAAAGGCCGGATAAAACTTGTGCTTATTTTTCTT
TACGGTCTTTAAAAAGGCCGTAATATCCAGCTGAACGGTCTGGTTATAGGTACATTGAGCAACTGACTGA
AATGCCTCAAAATGTTCTTTACGATGCCATTGGGATATATCAACGGTGGTATATCCAGTGATTTTTTTCT
CCATTTTAGCTTCCTTAGCTCCTGAAAATCTCGATAACTCAAAAAATACGCCCGGTAGTGATCTTATTTC
ATTATGGTGAAAGTTGGAACCTCTTACGTGCCGATCAACGTCTCATTTTCGCCAAAAGTTGGCCCAGGGC
TTCCCGGTATCAACAGGGACACCAGGATTTATTTATTCTGCGAAGTGATCTTCCGTCACAGGTATTTATT
CGGCGCAAAGTGCGTCGGGTGATGCTGCCAACTTACTGATTTAGTGTATGATGGTGTTTTTGAGGTGCTC
CAGTGGCTTCTGTTTCTATCAGCTGTCCCTCCTGTTCAGCTACTGACGGGGTGGTGCGTAACGGCAAAAG
CACCGCCGGACATCAGCGCTAGCGGAGTGTATACTGGCTTACTATGTTGGCACTGATGAGGGTGTCAGTG
AAGTGCTTCATGTGGCAGGAGAAAAAAGGCTGCACCGGTGCGTCAGCAGAATATGTGATACAGGATATAT
TCCGCTTCCTCGCTCACTGACTCGCTACGCTCGGTCGTTCGACTGCGGCGAGCGGAAATGGCTTACGAAC
GGGGCGGAGATTTCCTGGAAGATGCCAGGAAGATACTTAACAGGGAAGTGAGAGGGCCGCGGCAAAGCCG
TTTTTCCATAGGCTCCGCCCCCCTGACAAGCATCACGAAATCTGACGCTCAAATCAGTGGTGGCGAAACC
CGACAGGACTATAAAGATACCAGGCGTTTCCCCCTGGCGGCTCCCTCGTGCGCTCTCCTGTTCCTGCCTT
TCGGTTTACCGGTGTCATTCCGCTGTTATGGCCGCGTTTGTCTCATTCCACGCCTGACACTCAGTTCCGG
GTAGGCAGTTCGCTCCAAGCTGGACTGTATGCACGAACCCCCCGTTCAGTCCGACCGCTGCGCCTTATCC
GGTAACTATCGTCTTGAGTCCAACCCGGAAAGACATGCAAAAGCACCACTGGCAGCAGCCACTGGTAATT
GATTTAGAGGAGTTAGTCTTGAAGTCATGCGCCGGTTAAGGCTAAACTGAAAGGACAAGTTTTGGTGACT
GCGCTCCTCCAAGCCAGTTACCTCGGTTCAAAGAGTTGGTAGCTCAGAGAACCTTCGAAAAACCGCCCTG
CAAGGCGGTTTTTTCGTTTTCAGAGCAAGAGATTACGCGCAGACCAAAACGATCTCAAGAAGATCATCTT
ATTAATCAGATAAAATATTTGCTCATGAGCCCGAAGTGGCGAGCCCGATCTTCCCCATCGGTGATGTCGG
CGATATAGGCGCCAGCAACCGCACCTGTGGCGCCGGTGATGCCGGCCACGATGCGTCCGGCGTAGAGGAT
CTGCTCATGTTTGACAGCTTATCATCGATGCATAATGTGCCTGTCAAATGGACGAAGCAGGGATTCTGCA
AACCCTATGCTACTCCGTCAAGCCGTCAATTGTCTGATTCGTTACCAATTATGACAACTTGACGGCTACA
TCATTCACTTTTTCTTCACAACCGGCACGGAACTCGCTCGGGCTGGCCCCGGTGCATTTTTTAAATACCC
GCGAGAAATAGAGTTGATCGTCAAAACCAACATTGCGACCGACGGTGGCGATAGGCATCCGGGTGGTGCT
CAAAAGCAGCTTCGCCTGGCTGATACGTTGGTCCTCGCGCCAGCTTAAGACGCTAATCCCTAACTGCTGG
CGGAAAAGATGTGACAGACGCGACGGCGACAAGCAAACATGCTGTGCGACGCTGGCGATATCAAAATTGC
TGTCTGCCAGGTGATCGCTGATGTACTGACAAGCCTCGCGTACCCGATTATCCATCGGTGGATGGAGCGA
CTCGTTAATCGCTTCCATGCGCCGCAGTAACAATTGCTCAAGCAGATTTATCGCCAGCAGCTCCGAATAG
CGCCCTTCCCCTTGCCCGGCGTTAATGATTTGCCCAAACAGGTCGCTGAAATGCGGCTGGTGCGCTTCAT
CCGGGCGAAAGAACCCCGTATTGGCAAATATTGACGGCCAGTTAAGCCATTCATGCCAGTAGGCGCGCGG
ACGAAAGTAAACCCACTGGTGATACCATTCGCGAGCCTCCGGATGACGACCGTAGTGATGAATCTCTCCT
GGCGGGAACAGCAAAATATCACCCGGTCGGCAAACAAATTCTCGTCCCTGATTTTTCACCACCCCCTGAC
CGCGAATGGTGAGATTGAGAATATAACCTTTCATTCCCAGCGGTCGGTCGATAAAAAAATCGAGATAACC
GTTGGCCTCAATCGGCGTTAAACCCGCCACCAGATGGGCATTAAACGAGTATCCCGGCAGCAGGGGATCA
TTTTGCGCTTCAGCCATACTTTTCATACTCCCGCCATTCAGAGAAGAAACCAATTGTCCATATTGCATCA
GACATTGCCGTCACTGCGTCTTTTACTGGCTCTTCTCGCTAACCAAACCGGTAACCCCGCTTATTAAAAG
CATTCTGTAACAAAGCGGGACCAAAGCCATGACAAAAACGCGTAACAAAAGTGTCTATAATCACGGCAGA
AAAGTCCACATTGATTATTTGCACGGCGTCACACTTTGCTATGCCATAGCATTTTTATCCATAAGATTAG
CGGATCCTACCTGACGCTTTTTATCGCAACTCTCTACTGTTTCTCCATACCCGTTTTTTTGGGCTAGCGA
ATTCGAGCTCGGTACCCGGGGATCCGCTAGCGAATTCGAGCTCGGTACCCGGGGATCCTCTAGAAATAAT
TTTGTTTAACTTTAAGAAGGAGATATACATATGCTCGAATTGCTTTACACCGCCCTTCTCTACCTTATTC
AGCCGCTGATCTGGATACGGCTCTGGGTGCGCGGACGTAAGGCTCCGGCCTATCGAAAACGCTGGGGTGA
ACGTTACGGTTTTTACCGCCATCCGCTAAAACCAGGCGGCATTATGCTGCACTCCGTCTCCGTCGGTGAA
ACTCTGGCGGCAATCCCGTTGGTGCGCGCGCTGCGTCATCGTTATCCTGATTTACCGATTACCGTAACAA
CCATGACGCCAACCGGTTCGGAGCGCGTCAAAGCCACTTTTGGAGATAGTGTTTTTCATTATTATCTCCC
CCTTGATTTACCTTTTTCGATCCATCGTTTTATTAATTTTGTACAACCTAAATTATGTATCGTGATGGAA
ACAGAACTTTGGCCTAATCTTATTCATCAATTATTTTTACGCAATATTCCATTTGTTATCGCTAATGCAC
GTTTATCTGCGCGTTCTGCGCATCGTTACGGAAAAATAAAAGCGCACTTACAAACAATGTGGTCACAAAT
TAGCTTGATTGCAGCGCAGGATAACATTAGTGGAAAACGCTATGCCACTTTGGGCTATCCAAAGGAAAAA
TTGAATATCACGGGCAATATTAAATATGATCTCAATACGAATGATGAACTATTACGTAAAATTGATTCAT
TGCGCACCCTTTGGAAACAAGATCGCCCAATATGGATTGCTGCCAGCACGCATAATGGAGAAGATGAAAT
CATTTTAAAATCTCACCGCGCTTTGTTAGCAAAATACCCAAATTTATTGTTATTGCTCGTTCCTCGCCAT
CCAGAGCGTTTTAATGTGGTGGCTGATTTACTTAAAAAGGAAAAATTTCAATTTATTCGTCGCTCCACAA
ATGAATTACCAAATGAAAATACCCAAGTGATTTTGGGCGATAGTATGGGCGAATTGATGTTGATGTATGG
CATTTCCGATATTGCTTTTGTGGGTGGAAGCCTTGTGAAACACGGGGGGCATAATCCTTTAGAACCTCTT
GCATTTAAAATGCCAGTGATTACTGGCAAGCATACTTTCAATTTTCCCGAGATATTTCGAATGCTGGTAG
AAGTGCAAGGTGTGTTGGAAGTTAATTCAACCGCAGATGCCTTAGAACGCGCCGTAGAAGCCTTATTAAA
CTCAAAAGAATCCCGCGAACGTTTAGGTAATGCTGGCTATGAAGTGCTGATGGAAAACCGAGGGGCATTA
CAGCGTTTGTTAGATTTATTAAAACCTTATTTGGAGCGCAATGTATGAAAGCTTGGCTGTTTTGGCGGAT
GAGAGAAGATTTTCAGCCTGATACAGATTAAATCAGAACGCAGAAGCGGTCTGATAAAACAGAATTTGCC
TGGCGGCAGTAGCGCGGTGGTCCCACCTGACCCCATGCCGAACTCAGAAGTGAAACGCCGTAGCGCCGAT
GGTAGTGTGGGGTCTCCCCATGCGAGAGTAGGGAACTGCCAGGCATCAAATAAAACGAAAGGCTCAGTCG
AAAGACTGGGCCTTTCGTTTTATCTGTTGTTTGTCGGTGAACGCTCTCCTGAGTAGGACAAATCCGCCGG
GAGCGGATTTGAACGTTGCGAAGCAACGGCCCGGAGGGTGGCGGGCAGGACGCCCGCCATAAACTGCCAG
GCATCAAATTAAGCAGAAGGCCATCCTGACGGATGGCCTTTTTGCGTTTCTACAAACTCTTTTGTTTATT
TTTCTAAATACATTCAAATATGTATCCGCTCATGAGACAATAACCCTGATAAATGCTTCAATAATATTGA
AAAAGGAAGAGTATGAGTATTCAACATTTCCGTGTCGCCCTTATTCCCTTTTTTGCGGCATTTTGCCTTC
CTGTTTTTGCTCACCCAGAAACGCTGGTGAAAGTAAAAGATGCTGAAGATCAGTTGGGTGCA
Features (pLannotate 1.2.2; 21 found; start..end, strand, type, name):
      1..295     +  CDS            bla(M) (fragment): β-lactamase lacking the signal sequence; bla(M); allows cytosolic expression of β-lactamase
    338..793     +  rep_origin     f1 ori (sequence partly withheld): f1 bacteriophage origin of replication; arrow indicates direction of (+) strand synthesis
    904..1137    +  rep_origin     ori (fragment): high-copy-number ColE1/pMB1/pBR322/pUC origin of replication
   1348..2007    -  CDS            CmR: chloramphenicol acetyltransferase; cat; confers resistance to chloramphenicol
   2008..2110    -  promoter       cat promoter: promoter of the E. coli cat gene encoding chloramphenicol acetyltransferase
   2231..2374    +  mobile_element IS1 (fragment): prokaryotic transposable element IS1
   2493..2548    -  rep_origin     RSF ori (fragment): Plasmids containing the RSF 1030 origin of replication can be propagated in E. coli cells that contain additional plasmids with compatible origins.
   2636..3181    -  rep_origin     p15A ori: Plasmids containing the medium-copy-number p15A origin of replication can be propagated in E. coli cells that contain a second plasmid with the ColE1 origin.
   3214..3334    -  CDS            TcR (fragment): tetracycline efflux protein; tet; confers resistance to tetracycline
   3344..3362    +  promoter       tet promoter (fragment): E. coli promoter for tetracycline efflux protein gene
   3452..4330    -  CDS            araC: L-arabinose regulatory protein; araC
   4357..4641    +  promoter       araBAD promoter: araBAD; promoter of the L-arabinose operon of E. coli; the araC regulatory gene is transcribed in the opposite direction (Guzman et al., 1995)
   4662..4693    +  misc_feature   MCS (fragment): pUC18/19 multiple cloning site
   4695..4727    +  misc_feature   MCS (fragment): pUC18/19 multiple cloning site
   4734..4756    +  RBS            RBS: efficient ribosome binding site from bacteriophage T7 gene 10 (Olins and Rangwala, 1989)
   4764..6038    +  CDS            waaA: KDTA_HAEIN - Also known as kdtA. Experimental evidence at protein level: Swiss-Prot protein existence level 1. Involved in lipopolysaccharide (LPS) biosynthesis. Catalyzes the transfer of a single 3-deoxy-D-manno-octulosonate (Kdo) residue from CMP-Kdo to lipid IV(A), the tetraacyldisaccharide-1,4'- bisphosphate precursor of lipid A. Is strictly monofunctional, i.e. is capable of adding only a single Kdo residue to the acceptor lipid. From Haemophilus influenzae (strain ATCC 51907 / DSM 11121 / KW20 / Rd).
   6131..6246    +  ncRNA          5S rRNA: Accession: RF00001 - 5S ribosomal RNA
   6250..6336    +  terminator     rrnB T1 terminator: Escherichia coli rrnB; transcription terminator T1 from the E. coli rrnB gene
   6428..6455    +  terminator     rrnB T2 terminator: transcription terminator T2 from the E. coli rrnB gene
   6474..6565    +  promoter       AmpR promoter: bla
   6566..6685    +  CDS            AmpR (fragment): β-lactamase; bla; confers resistance to ampicillin, carbenicillin, and related antibiotics
