[The description below was written by a language model from this plasmid's Addgene catalogue record and pLannotate feature annotations shown in this document.]
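Description:
pEH-4 is a bacterial expression plasmid built on the pBAD33.1 backbone, designed for arabinose-regulated protein production in Escherichia coli. It replicates from the medium-copy p15A origin, which is compatible with ColE1-type plasmids and so allows co-maintenance with a second vector. Selection is by chloramphenicol through a cat gene driven by its own promoter. An f1 phage origin is also present. The feature table additionally picks up partial backbone remnants: fragments of β-lactamase spanning the numbering origin of the circular map, of a tetracycline resistance gene, of IS1, and of ColE1 and RSF origins. As fragments, these are unlikely to be functional, and the record lists chloramphenicol as the only resistance.

The expression cassette consists of araC transcribed divergently from the araBAD promoter, followed by remnants of a pUC-type multiple cloning site, the efficient ribosome binding site from phage T7 gene 10, a roughly 1.3 kb open reading frame, and the rrnB T1 and T2 terminators. Expression is therefore induced by L-arabinose. The insert is recorded only as "EH-4". Automated annotation matches the whole ORF to Haemophilus influenzae WaaA (KdtA), the monofunctional Kdo transferase that adds a single Kdo residue from CMP-Kdo to the lipid A precursor lipid IV(A). The associated publication concerns interchangeable domains between the E. coli and H. influenzae Kdo transferases, and the name suggests that EH-4 is one of a series of E. coli/H. influenzae chimeric enzymes. However, the record does not state the junction position or which segments come from which species. The plasmid would be used to express this transferase variant in E. coli for studies of Kdo transfer in lipopolysaccharide biosynthesis.
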