Addgene plasmid #36273: pEH-4
Depositing lab: Christian Raetz. Depositing organization: Duke University. Publication: Interchangeable domains in the Kdo transferases of Escherichia coli and Haemophilus influenzae. Chung HS, Raetz CR. Biochemistry. 2010 May 18;49(19):4126-37. 10.1021/bi100343e PubMed 20394418.
Backbone
  Vector backbone: pBAD33.1
Growth in bacteria
  Bacterial resistance: Chloramphenicol, 25 μg/mL
  Growth temperature: 37°C
  Growth strain: DH5alpha
  Copy number: Unknown
Gene/Insert
  Gene/Insert name: EH-4
Terms and licenses: Academic/Nonprofit Terms; Industry Terms: Not Available to Industry
How to cite: pEH-4 was a gift from Christian Raetz (Addgene plasmid # 36273 ; http://n2t.net/addgene:36273 ; RRID:Addgene_36273)
