>Addgene plasmid #36273 | pEH-4 | addgene partial sequence | sequence record 49947 | ARA_promoter-F 5'-ctgacgctttttatcgcaactctctactg-3'
AGGAGATATACATATGCTCGAATTGCTTTACACCGCCCTTCTCTACCTTATTCAGCCGCTGATCTGGATA
CGGCTCTGGGTGCGCGGACGTAAGGCTCCGGCCTATCGAAAACGCTGGGGTGAACGTTACGGTTTTTACC
GCCATCCGCTAAAACCAGGCGGCATTATGCTGCACTCCGTCTCCGTCGGTGAAACTCTGGCGGCAATCCC
GTTGGTGCGCGCGCTGCGTCATCGTTATCCTGATTTACCGATTACCGTAACAACCATGACGCCAACCGGT
TCGGAGCGCGTCAAAGCCACTTTTGGAGATAGTGTTTTTCATTATTATCTCCCCCTTGATTTACCTTTTT
CGATCCATCGTTTTATTAATTTTGTACAACCTAAATTATGTATCGTGATGGAAACAGAACTTTGGCCTAA
TCTTATTCATCAATTATTTTTACGCAATATTCCATTTGTTATCGCTAATGCACGTTTATCTGCGCGTTCT
GCGCATCGTTACGGAAAAATAAAAGCGCACTTACAAACAATGTGGTCACAAATTAGCTTGATTGCAGCGC
AGGATAACATTAGTGGAAAACGCTATGCCACTTTGGGCTATCCAAAGGAAAAATTGAATATCACGGGCAA
TATTAAATATGATCTCAATACGAATGATGAACTATTACGTAAAATTGATTCATTGCGCACCCTTTGGAAA
CAAGATCGCCCAATATGGATTGCTGCCAGCACGCATAATGGAGAAGATGAAATCAT
